>Addgene plasmid #64773 | pET21a-Med25-VBD-6His | addgene partial sequence | sequence record 112746 | T7 5'-TAATACGACTCACTATAGGG-3'
ACTTTAAGAAGGAGATATACATATGGCTAGCATGACTGGTGGACAGCAAATGGGTCGCGGATCCTCAGTC
TCCAATAAGCTTCTGGCCTGGAGCGGGGTCCTGGAGTGGCAAGAGAAACCCAAACCTGCCTCAGTGGATG
CCAACACCAAGCTGACGCGGTCACTGCCCTGCCAGGTCTACGTGAATCATGGCGAGAACCTGAAGAC
