>Addgene plasmid #64773 | pET21a-Med25-VBD-6His | addgene partial sequence | sequence record 115301 | T7term 5'-GCTAGTTATTGCTCAGCGG-3'
GCAGCCGGATCTCAGTGGTGGTGGTGGTGGTGCTCGAGGTTGGTGATGACCTGCCGGATGCCGTTGACGA
AGCCGCTCTGGTCGTAGGGGATGAGGCCCATGAAGATCTTCTTCTTGGACGAGTACAGGAGCATGAGCAC
GCGCACCTCACAGGGCGCCGTGTGGGGGAAGTGCACGCAGCCCGCGAAGCCGTTGCCCATGATGCGGTAG
AGGCCTTTGAGAGACTCCAGGTCCTTGTTGGTGAAATGGAACTGGACCATCCTTGAGTTCCGGAACAAAG
GGCCCAGGGTGGTCAGCAGCTGCTGGGGGATGAGCTGCATGATCAGCTTCTGGGGCCACTGCTCCGTCTT
CAGGTTCTCGCCATGATTCACGTAGACCTGGCAGGGCAGTGACCGCGTCAGCTTGGTGTTGGCATCCACT
GAGGCAGGTTTGGGTTTCTCTTGCCACTCCAGGACCCCGCTCCAGGCCAGAAGCTTATTGGAGACTGAGG
ATCCGCGACCCATTTGCTGTCCACCAGTCATGCTAGCCATATGTATATCTCCTTCTTAAAGTTAAACAAA
ATTATTTCTAGAGGGGAATTGTTATCCGCTCACAATTCCCCTATAGTGAGTCGTATTAATTTCGCGGGAT
CGAGATCTCGATCCTCTACGCCGGACGCATCGTGGCCGGCATCACCGGCGCCACAGGTGCGGTTGCTGGC
GCCTATATCGCCGACATCACCGATGGGGAAGATCGGGCTCGCCACTTCGGGCTCATGAGCGCTTGTTTCG
GCGTGGGTATGGTGGCAGGCCCCGTGGCCGGGGGACTGTTGGGCGCCATCTCCTTGCATGCACCAATTCC
TTGCGGCGGCGGTGCTCAAC
