[The description below was written by a language model from this plasmid's Addgene catalogue record.]
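Description:
pET21a-Med25-VBD-6His is a bacterial expression plasmid built on the commercial pET21a backbone, with a recorded total size of about 5.9 kb. It confers ampicillin resistance and is listed as a high-copy plasmid maintained in a standard E. coli cloning strain. No feature table accompanies the record, so individual elements are not itemised. pET21a vectors generally drive expression from a T7 promoter under lac operator control, end transcription at a T7 terminator, and supply a C-terminal hexahistidine tag. The T7 and T7 terminator sequencing primers and the "6His" in the name fit that layout. Such vectors normally need a host that supplies T7 RNA polymerase for protein production, but the record does not name an expression strain.

The insert is a 447 bp fragment of human MED25, a subunit of the Mediator complex of RNA polymerase II transcription. It encodes residues 394–543 only, which the record designates the VBD. The record does not expand this abbreviation, although it is commonly used for the VP16-binding (activator-interacting) domain of MED25. The fragment was placed by restriction cloning using XhoI and BamHI sites, both of which remain intact. The record lists XhoI as the 5′ site and BamHI as the 3′ site, which is the reverse of their usual order in the pET21a polylinker, so the orientation is best confirmed against the sequence.

The stated purpose is bacterial production of the His-tagged Med25 domain, which allows purification by immobilised metal affinity chromatography. The associated publication concerns recruitment of Mediator and histone acetyltransferase complexes by the ER stress-responsive transcription factor ATF6α. This suggests the recombinant domain was used for in vitro studies of activator–Mediator interactions, though the record does not describe specific assays.
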