Addgene plasmid #64773: pET21a-Med25-VBD-6His
Purpose: Bacterial expression of His-tagged Med25-VBD
Depositing lab: Joan Conaway & Ronald Conaway. Depositing organization: Stowers Institute for Medical Research. Publication: Endoplasmic reticulum stress-responsive transcription factor ATF6alpha directs recruitment of the Mediator of RNA polymerase II transcription and multiple histone acetyltransferase complexes. Sela D, Chen L, Martin-Brown S, Washburn MP, Florens L, Conaway JW, Conaway RC. J Biol Chem. 2012 Jun 29;287(27):23035-45. doi: 10.1074/jbc.M112.369504. Epub 2012 May 10. PubMed 22577136.
Backbone
  Vector backbone: pET21a
  Backbone manufacturer: EMD Biosciences
  Backbone size w/o insert (bp): 5446
  Total vector size (bp): 5896
  Vector type: Bacterial Expression
Growth in bacteria
  Bacterial resistance: Ampicillin, 100 μg/mL
  Growth temperature: 37°C
  Growth strain: DH5alpha
  Copy number: High Copy
Gene/Insert
  Gene/Insert name: Med25-VBD
  Species: H. sapiens (human)
  Insert size (bp): 447
  Mutation: insert is 394-543 only
  Entrez Gene: MED25 (a.k.a. ACID1, ARC92, BVSYS, CMT2B2, P78, PTOV2, TCBAP0758)
  Cloning method: Restriction Enzyme; 5′ cloning site XhoI (not destroyed); 3′ cloning site BamHI (not destroyed)
  Sequencing primers: 5′ T7; 3′ T7 terminator
Terms and licenses: Academic/Nonprofit Terms; Industry Terms: Not Available to Industry
How to cite: pET21a-Med25-VBD-6His was a gift from Joan Conaway & Ronald Conaway (Addgene plasmid # 64773 ; http://n2t.net/addgene:64773 ; RRID:Addgene_64773)
